>Addgene plasmid #132613 | pGEX4T-1 human RNF146 WWE (99-183) | addgene full sequence | sequence record 259527 | Addgene NGS Result
TTGTGAGCGGATAACAATTTCACACAGGAAACAGTATTCATGTCCCCTATACTAGGTTATTGGAAAATTA
AGGGCCTTGTGCAACCCACTCGACTTCTTTTGGAATATCTTGAAGAAAAATATGAAGAGCATTTGTATGA
GCGCGATGAAGGTGATAAATGGCGAAACAAAAAGTTTGAATTGGGTTTGGAGTTTCCCAATCTTCCTTAT
TATATTGATGGTGATGTTAAATTAACACAGTCTATGGCCATCATACGTTATATAGCTGACAAGCACAACA
TGTTGGGTGGTTGTCCAAAAGAGCGTGCAGAGATTTCAATGCTTGAAGGAGCGGTTTTGGATATTAGATA
CGGTGTTTCGAGAATTGCATATAGTAAAGACTTTGAAACTCTCAAAGTTGATTTTCTTAGCAAGCTACCT
GAAATGCTGAAAATGTTCGAAGATCGTTTATGTCATAAAACATATTTAAATGGTGATCATGTAACCCATC
CTGACTTCATGTTGTATGACGCTCTTGATGTTGTTTTATACATGGACCCAATGTGCCTGGATGCGTTCCC
AAAATTAGTTTGTTTTAAAAAACGTATTGAAGCTATCCCACAAATTGATAAGTACTTGAAATCCAGCAAG
TATATAGCATGGCCTTTGCAGGGCTGGCAAGCCACGTTTGGTGGTGGCGACCATCCTCCAAAATCGGATC
TGGTTCCGCGTGGATCCCCGGAATTCGAAAACCTGTATTTTCAGGGCAATGGTGAATATGCGTGGTATTA
TGAAGGAAGGAATGGGTGGTGGCAGTATGATGAGCGCACTAGTCGGGAGCTAGAAGATGCTTTTTCCAAA
GGTAAAAAGAACACGGAAATGTTAATTGCTGGATTTCTGTATGTTGCTGATCTTGAAAACATGGTTCAAT
ATAGGAGAAATGAACATGGACGTCGCAGGAAGATTAAGCGAGATATAATAGATATACCAAAGAAGGGAGT
AGCTGGACTTAGGCTGGACTGACTCGAGCGGCCGCATCGTGACTGACTGACGATCTGCCTCGCGCGTTTC
GGTGATGACGGTGAAAACCTCTGACACATGCAGCTCCCGGAGACGGTCACAGCTTGTCTGTAAGCGGATG
CCGGGAGCAGACAAGCCCGTCAGGGCGCGTCAGCGGGTGTTGGCGGGTGTCGGGGCGCAGCCATGACCCA
GTCACGTAGCGATAGCGGAGTGTATAATTCTTGAAGACGAAAGGGCCTCGTGATACGCCTATTTTTATAG
GTTAATGTCATGATAATAATGGTTTCTTAGACGTCAGGTGGCACTTTTCGGGGAAATGTGCGCGGAACCC
CTATTTGTTTATTTTTCTAAATACATTCAAATATGTATCCGCTCATGAGACAATAACCCTGATAAATGCT
TCAATAATATTGAAAAAGGAAGAGTATGAGTATTCAACATTTCCGTGTCGCCCTTATTCCCTTTTTTGCG
GCATTTTGCCTTCCTGTTTTTGCTCACCCAGAAACGCTGGTGAAAGTAAAAGATGCTGAAGATCAGTTGG
GTGCACGAGTGGGTTACATCGAACTGGATCTCAACAGCGGTAAGATCCTTGAGAGTTTTCGCCCCGAAGA
ACGTTTTCCAATGATGAGCACTTTTAAAGTTCTGCTATGTGGCGCGGTATTATCCCGTGTTGACGCCGGG
CAAGAGCAACTCGGTCGCCGCATACACTATTCTCAGAATGACTTGGTTGAGTACTCACCAGTCACAGAAA
AGCATCTTACGGATGGCATGACAGTAAGAGAATTATGCAGTGCTGCCATAACCATGAGTGATAACACTGC
GGCCAACTTACTTCTGACAACGATCGGAGGACCGAAGGAGCTAACCGCTTTTTTGCACAACATGGGGGAT
CATGTAACTCGCCTTGATCGTTGGGAACCGGAGCTGAATGAAGCCATACCAAACGACGAGCGTGACACCA
CGATGCCTGCAGCAATGGCAACAACGTTGCGCAAACTATTAACTGGCGAACTACTTACTCTAGCTTCCCG
GCAACAATTAATAGACTGGATGGAGGCGGATAAAGTTGCAGGACCACTTCTGCGCTCGGCCCTTCCGGCT
GGCTGGTTTATTGCTGATAAATCTGGAGCCGGTGAGCGTGGGTCTCGCGGTATCATTGCAGCACTGGGGC
CAGATGGTAAGCCCTCCCGTATCGTAGTTATCTACACGACGGGGAGTCAGGCAACTATGGATGAACGAAA
TAGACAGATCGCTGAGATAGGTGCCTCACTGATTAAGCATTGGTAACTGTCAGACCAAGTTTACTCATAT
ATACTTTAGATTGATTTAAAACTTCATTTTTAATTTAAAAGGATCTAGGTGAAGATCCTTTTTGATAATC
TCATGACCAAAATCCCTTAACGTGAGTTTTCGTTCCACTGAGCGTCAGACCCCGTAGAAAAGATCAAAGG
ATCTTCTTGAGATCCTTTTTTTCTGCGCGTAATCTGCTGCTTGCAAACAAAAAAACCACCGCTACCAGCG
GTGGTTTGTTTGCCGGATCAAGAGCTACCAACTCTTTTTCCGAAGGTAACTGGCTTCAGCAGAGCGCAGA
TACCAAATACTGTCCTTCTAGTGTAGCCGTAGTTAGGCCACCACTTCAAGAACTCTGTAGCACCGCCTAC
ATACCTCGCTCTGCTAATCCTGTTACCAGTGGCTGCTGCCAGTGGCGATAAGTCGTGTCTTACCGGGTTG
GACTCAAGACGATAGTTACCGGATAAGGCGCAGCGGTCGGGCTGAACGGGGGGTTCGTGCACACAGCCCA
GCTTGGAGCGAACGACCTACACCGAACTGAGATACCTACAGCGTGAGCTATGAGAAAGCGCCACGCTTCC
CGAAGGGAGAAAGGCGGACAGGTATCCGGTAAGCGGCAGGGTCGGAACAGGAGAGCGCACGAGGGAGCTT
CCAGGGGGAAACGCCTGGTATCTTTATAGTCCTGTCGGGTTTCGCCACCTCTGACTTGAGCGTCGATTTT
TGTGATGCTCGTCAGGGGGGCGGAGCCTATGGAAAAACGCCAGCAACGCGGCCTTTTTACGGTTCCTGGC
CTTTTGCTGGCCTTTTGCTCACATGTTCTTTCCTGCGTTATCCCCTGATTCTGTGGATAACCGTATTACC
GCCTTTGAGTGAGCTGATACCGCTCGCCGCAGCCGAACGACCGAGCGCAGCGAGTCAGTGAGCGAGGAAG
CGGAAGAGCGCCTGATGCGGTATTTTCTCCTTACGCATCTGTGCGGTATTTCACACCGCATAAATTCCGA
CACCATCGAATGGCGCAAAACCTTTCGCGGTATGGCATGATAGCGCCCGGAAGAGAGTCAATTCAGGGTG
GTGAATGTGAAACCAGTAACGTTATACGATGTCGCAGAGTATGCCGGTGTCTCTTATCAGACCGTTTCCC
GCGTGGTGAACCAGGCCAGCCACGTTTCTGCGAAAACGCGGGAAAAAGTGGAAGCGGCGATGGCGGAGCT
GAATTACATTCCCAACCGCGTGGCACAACAACTGGCGGGCAAACAGTCGTTGCTGATTGGCGTTGCCACC
TCCAGTCTGGCCCTGCACGCGCCGTCGCAAATTGTCGCGGCGATTAAATCTCGCGCCGATCAACTGGGTG
CCAGCGTGGTGGTGTCGATGGTAGAACGAAGCGGCGTCGAAGCCTGTAAAGCGGCGGTGCACAATCTTCT
CGCGCAACGCGTCAGTGGGCTGATCATTAACTATCCGCTGGATGACCAGGATGCCATTGCTGTGGAAGCT
GCCTGCACTAATGTTCCGGCGTTATTTCTTGATGTCTCTGACCAGACACCCATCAACAGTATTATTTTCT
CCCATGAAGACGGTACGCGACTGGGCGTGGAGCATCTGGTCGCATTGGGTCACCAGCAAATCGCGCTGTT
AGCGGGCCCATTAAGTTCTGTCTCGGCGCGTCTGCGTCTGGCTGGCTGGCATAAATATCTCACTCGCAAT
CAAATTCAGCCGATAGCGGAACGGGAAGGCGACTGGAGTGCCATGTCCGGTTTTCAACAAACCATGCAAA
TGCTGAATGAGGGCATCGTTCCCACTGCGATGCTGGTTGCCAACGATCAGATGGCGCTGGGCGCAATGCG
CGCCATTACCGAGTCCGGGCTGCGCGTTGGTGCGGATATCTCGGTAGTGGGATACGACGATACCGAAGAC
AGCTCATGTTATATCCCGCCGTTAACCACCATCAAACAGGATTTTCGCCTGCTGGGGCAAACCAGCGTGG
ACCGCTTGCTGCAACTCTCTCAGGGCCAGGCGGTGAAGGGCAATCAGCTGTTGCCCGTCTCACTGGTGAA
AAGAAAAACCACCCTGGCGCCCAATACGCAAACCGCCTCTCCCCGCGCGTTGGCCGATTCATTAATGCAG
CTGGCACGACAGGTTTCCCGACTGGAAAGCGGGCAGTGAGCGCAACGCAATTAATGTAAGTTAGCTCACT
CATTAGGCACCCCAGGCTTTACACTTTATGCTTCCGGCTCGTATGTTGTGTGGAATTGTGAGCGGATAAC
AATTTCACACAGGAAACAGCTATGACCATGATTACGGATTCACTGGCCGTCGTTTTACAACGTCGTGACT
GGGAAAACCCTGGCGTTACCCAACTTAATCGCCTTGCAGCACATCCCCCTTTCGCCAGCTGGCGTAATAG
CGAAGAGGCCCGCACCGATCGCCCTTCCCAACAGTTGCGCAGCCTGAATGGCGAATGGCGCTTTGCCTGG
TTTCCGGCACCAGAAGCGGTGCCGGAAAGCTGGCTGGAGTGCGATCTTCCTGAGGCCGATACTGTCGTCG
TCCCCTCAAACTGGCAGATGCACGGTTACGATGCGCCCATCTACACCAACGTGACCTATCCCATTACGGT
CAATCCGCCGTTTGTTCCCACGGAGAATCCGACGGGTTGTTACTCGCTCACATTTAATGTTGATGAAAGC
TGGCTACAGGAAGGCCAGACGCGAATTATTTTTGATGGCGTTGGAATTAGCTTATCGACTGCACGGTGCA
CCAATGCTTCTGGCGTCAGGCAGCCATCGGAAGCTGTGGTATGGCTGTGCAGGTCGTAAATCACTGCATA
ATTCGTGTCGCTCAAGGCGCACTCCCGTTCTGGATAATGTTTTTTGCGCCGACATCATAACGGTTCTGGC
AAATATTCTGAAATGAGCTGTTGACAATTAATCATCGGCTCGTATAATGTGTGGAA
Features (pLannotate 1.2.2; 18 found; start..end, strand, type, name):
      1..17      +  protein_bind   lac operator: The lac repressor binds to the lac operator to inhibit transcription in E. coli. This inhibition can be relieved by adding lactose or isopropyl-β-D-thiogalactopyranoside (IPTG). lac repressor encoded by lacI
     40..693     +  CDS            GST26_SCHJA: Experimental evidence at protein level: Swiss-Prot protein existence level 1. GST isoenzymes appear to play a central role in the parasite detoxification system. Other functions are also suspected including a role in increasing the solubility of haematin in the parasite gut. From Schistosoma japonicum (Blood fluke).
    715..999     +  CDS            Rnf146 (fragment): RN146_RAT - Experimental evidence at protein level: Swiss-Prot protein existence level 1. E3 ubiquitin-protein ligase that specifically binds poly-ADP- ribosylated (PARsylated) proteins and mediates their ubiquitination and subsequent degradation. May regulate many important biological processes, such as cell survival and DNA damage response. Acts as an activator of the Wnt signaling pathway by mediating the ubiquitination of PARsylated AXIN1 and AXIN2, 2 key components of the beta-catenin destruction complex. Acts in cooperation with tankyrase proteins (TNKS and TNKS2), which mediate PARsylat
    727..747     +  CDS            TEV site: tobacco etch virus (TEV) protease recognition and cleavage site
   1035..1074    +  CDS            rop (fragment): Rop protein, which maintains plasmids at low copy number; rop
   1176..1216    +  misc_feature   bom (fragment): basis of mobility region from pBR322
   1321..1425    +  promoter       AmpR promoter: bla
   1426..2286    +  CDS            AmpR: β-lactamase; bla; confers resistance to ampicillin, carbenicillin, and related antibiotics
   2457..3045    +  rep_origin     ori: high-copy-number ColE1/pMB1/pBR322/pUC origin of replication
   3231..3282    -  misc_feature   bom (fragment): basis of mobility region from pBR322
   3289..3366    +  promoter       lacI promoter: lacI
   3367..4449    +  CDS            lacI: lac repressor; lacI; The lac repressor binds to the lac operator to inhibit transcription in E. coli. This inhibition can be relieved by adding lactose or isopropyl-β-D-thiogalactopyranoside (IPTG).
   4462..4483    +  protein_bind   CAP binding site: CAP binding activates transcription in the presence of cAMP. E. coli catabolite activator protein
   4498..4528    +  promoter       lac promoter: promoter for the E. coli lac operon
   4536..4552    +  protein_bind   lac operator: The lac repressor binds to the lac operator to inhibit transcription in E. coli. This inhibition can be relieved by adding lactose or isopropyl-β-D-thiogalactopyranoside (IPTG). lac repressor encoded by lacI
   4572..4745    +  CDS            lacZα: LacZα fragment of β-galactosidase; lacZ fragment
   5009..5125    -  CDS            yciV (fragment): RNAAM_ECOLI - Also known as trpH From Escherichia coli (strain K12).
   5201..5229    +  promoter       tac promoter: strong E. coli promoter; hybrid between the trp and lac UV5 promoters
