[The description below was written by a language model from this plasmid's Addgene catalogue record and pLannotate feature annotations shown in this document.]
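Description:
pGEX4T-1 human RNF146 WWE (99-183) is a bacterial expression plasmid built on the pGEX-4T1 backbone for producing the WWE domain of the human E3 ubiquitin ligase RNF146 (residues 99–183) in E. coli. The sequenced plasmid is 5,236 nt, replicates from a ColE1/pMB1-type origin and is selected with ampicillin through the β-lactamase (AmpR) gene and its own promoter. The catalogue lists copy number as unknown. Short fragments of rop and bom, together with a lac promoter/lacZα segment, are remnants of the pBR322-derived backbone rather than functional parts of the expression unit.

Expression is driven by the tac promoter, a strong trp/lac hybrid, followed by a lac operator. The plasmid also carries lacI under its own promoter, so transcription is repressed until relieved with IPTG. The open reading frame starts with Schistosoma japonicum glutathione S-transferase (GST), which serves as an N-terminal affinity and solubility tag, and continues into the RNF146 fragment. The annotation tool matched this fragment to the rat orthologue, but the catalogue records the insert as human, and the match most likely reflects sequence conservation. A TEV protease recognition site is annotated just downstream of GST, near the start of the region called as the insert, which should allow the tag to be cleaved from the purified domain. The thrombin site normally present in pGEX-4T vectors is not annotated in the table.

RNF146 binds poly(ADP-ribosyl)ated proteins and targets them for ubiquitination. The associated publication concerns recognition of the iso-ADP-ribose moiety of poly(ADP-ribose) by WWE domains, so the construct fits production of recombinant WWE domain for binding and structural studies.
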