Addgene plasmid #132613: pGEX4T-1 human RNF146 WWE (99-183)
Purpose: expresses human RNF146 WWE (99-183) in E. coli
Depositing lab: Wenqing Xu. Depositing organization: University of Washington. Publication: Recognition of the iso-ADP-ribose moiety in poly(ADP-ribose) by WWE domains suggests a general mechanism for poly(ADP-ribosyl)ation-dependent ubiquitination. Wang Z, Michaud GA, Cheng Z, Zhang Y, Hinds TR, Fan E, Cong F, Xu W. Genes Dev. 2012 Feb 1;26(3):235-40. doi: 10.1101/gad.182618.111. Epub 2012 Jan 19. PubMed 22267412.
Backbone
  Vector backbone: pGEX-4T1
  Vector type: Bacterial Expression
Growth in bacteria
  Bacterial resistance: Ampicillin, 100 μg/mL
  Growth temperature: 37°C
  Growth strain: DH5alpha
  Copy number: Unknown
Gene/Insert
  Gene/Insert name: RNF146 WWE (99-183)
  Species: H. sapiens (human)
Terms and licenses: Academic/Nonprofit Terms; Industry Terms: Not Available to Industry
How to cite: pGEX4T-1 human RNF146 WWE (99-183) was a gift from Wenqing Xu (Addgene plasmid # 132613 ; http://n2t.net/addgene:132613 ; RRID:Addgene_132613)
